>Addgene plasmid #200840 | pMSIP116: pHelper(CyCAST)_PSP1 | addgene full sequence | sequence record 397084 | Addgene NGS Result
GGGGAATTGTGAGCGGATAACAATTCCCCTGTAGAAATAATTTTGTTTAACTTTAATAAGGAGATATACC
ATGGTTTCCAAGCCTGAATCCCGGTCTACGGGACTGAAACGAGAAGTCATTTAATAAGGCCACTGTTAAA
CGTAGGTTTCCAAGCCTGAATCCCGGTCTACGGGACTGAAACGATCCGAATTCGAGCTCGGCGCGCCTGC
AGGTCGACAAGCTTGCGGCCGCATAATGCTTAAGTCGAACAGAAAGTAATCGTATTGTACACGGCCGCAT
AATCGAAATTAATACGACTCACTATAGGGGAATTGTGAGCGGATAACAATTCCCCATCTTAGTATATTAG
TTAAGTATAAGAAGGAGATATACATATGGCTACCCTACTCCAAACCCTCCTGTTACGAACGTTGTCACCC
GAGGCGGATCCAGTTCTCTATGTCTACATTGAGACGGTACTACCTGCAATGGAACGGGAATTTGGCTTGA
TTCCAGCCCTTGGTGGCTCGGAGGAAGCACACTTTCATCTGCTGAGGCGACGGGGAAACAAATATGCGGC
GGAAAATTCCAAGCGGTACGCCAGTCGCTCTGATCAAAGCCTGCTGGTTCATGTGCTCAATGCCTTGCTG
ACCGCCTGGAATTTGTTGCCATTCCTAAGCTCCACATTTGAACTATCAGATGATGAGAAACGGCTGCTCT
GCCTGGGGCTGACCCTACACGATTACAACAAGTGGTGCCAGGGTGAGGAGGAAGATTCGCCGATTGCATG
CGAAGTAGCAGAGATTCTTGAGCTTTGTCAAACATTGGGAGAGCGGTTGAACTTTGACGGATTCTGGGCA
GAGTGGCGGGAGTATTTGACAGAGATTGCCTACCTTGCCCAAAACACCCAGGGAAAAGTTGGAACAAATC
TACCCAAAGCGAATTGGGGCAGCTTCAAAATTCTAGATACCCGTCGTCTGGATTCGCCCCTACGATGGCT
ACTCGCTTTTGGCGATGTCGCAGTCCATCTCAGCGATCCATCTGACATCGCAATGAAAACGGGGGGAGAT
CGCCTGCGGGAACATCTGCGCTTTCTAGGTATTCGTCGCAAGCTGGTCTACCATCGCCTGCGCAACTGTA
CAGGGCTATTAACCAACGGAATTCATAATGCGGTAATGCATTTTGCTAGAGAACTGGATTGGCAACCCAT
CCTCTTCTTTGCTCAGGGTGTTGTTTATCTCGCTCCTCAGGGTGCTGGCGTTCCGGATCGCTTAGAACTT
CAGGAATTTCTCTGGGAGCAGGTCAGCAACCGATTAGCCACCAGCATGTTGCGGGGAGAGGTTGGTTTCA
AACGGGATGGCAAGGGACTCAAGGTGGCTCCCCAAACCCTGGAACTGTTCTCCCCTGCTCAGTTGATTCG
GAACTTGCCCGGTGTTGTCCAATCTTATGTCGGAAACGCTAAATCTCCTGCGACTCCAAAACGACTTGAG
AAGCTGGAACTCAGTTCAACAGAGCGAGAGTTTTTGGCTAAAGGTGCAGATTTAAGAGCAGATCGCATTG
CCGAGTTTATCTTTCTGGCGCAAAAAGAGTTTTTCGGAGATAAACCAGAATTTATCACTTGGATGCTTGA
AACTCTGGGGGTTCAAACTGCTATCACTTCGGAGCAGACGCAGCTTCAATCCGGTGGTGTGAACTGGGGA
TGGTATCACGCAGCAGCCTATTACGTCGCGAGCAATGCCACGCTGGATTTGGAAGAGATTTCGGAGAAAC
TTCAGGAATTTGCCGAGCAGTTGGCAACCTGGGCGGAGGAAAACAATTTCTTCCCAGAGCATCGCAGCCC
AACCCATGACATCTTTTTCAACTATCTGACTCAATACCTGGAAGTTCAGGGGTGGGAGCAGCAGGAGCAG
TCCTTTCAGCTTGAACTGGCAGGCTATGTTGGCGCAAAGACTAAAACTGCCAGACAACCGATTTGCTCCC
TCAGTTCCGGTGAATTTGCTTCGGAAGACCAGATGGATTCTGTTGTCCTGTTCAAACCGCAGCAGTACAG
CAACAAGAATCCTCTCGGTGGACGGCAGATCAAGCGGGGGATTTCCAAAATCTGGTCCCTGGAAATGCTG
CTCAGGCAGGCTCTTTGGTCTGCGCCAGCAGGCAAACTAGAGGAACAACAACCCATTTTCCTTTACATCT
TCCCGGCATACGTTTACTCGCCCCAGGTTGCTGCTGCTGTCCGGTTACTGGTGAATGATCTGAAGCGTGT
CAACCTCTGGGAAGTCCGTAAACACTGGTTGGAGAATGGCATGGATGCTCAGGCGTTGCGATCGTTTCCC
TGGCTAGTCGGTGACAAAAACGATTCGGGTAACTCTGCTCCATCCAGATACTCTGGTGAAGACTTGCCTT
TCATGGCAATGAACTACACCACCACCAGAGGCAAAACGATAACTGATGCCTGGGTTGAACCTGCTTTCCT
GACACTGGTGCTGCCTTTGTTGCTGGGTGTGAAAGTTGTCGCCACCAGTAGCCAGATTCCACTCTATGAA
AGCGACAACGACTTTTGCGAATCTGTCAAGCTGGATGGACCCGCCGATTTCTGGGCTTTGCTGCGGCTAC
CAACTTCCCTGCATCTCCAGGATTGGATTGGGGGGCGTGTTCAAAATTTAGCAGAAGGCTTGAACCGCTT
GATGGTTGCCTACTGCCTGCATCTGGACAGTCGTAGCGCTCCACCAGATGCGCGCTGGAGAGCCTTAAAC
GGCAGTGTCCGAGAGATGACAACAAATGTTCTAAACATTTTTTCACTTGCAGAGGAGGGATTACGTCGTG
ATGGCTCTAAACGCGATGCAACAGTTGAAGAAATTAACCGCTATTGGAAATACGCCCAGCTGTGGGCAGA
GGGAGACTCTGATATGCAAAACAAGTTGAAGATTACCAAACGCTTAGTCGATGAGTACCGCCAGTTTTAC
AGAGCCAGTGCGAACGAATCCAGCCATACGGTTTTGCTGCCATTTTCTAAGGCACTGGAACACATTCTTT
CGGTACCAAATGATTGGGACGATGAGGAAATTATTGTTCAAGGGGCAGGACAGTTACAGGCCGCGTTAGA
TCGGCAGGAAGTCTACAAACGTCCCCTCATGCTTGACAAAGAGATTCCCTTTGAAATTCGTCGGATGAAG
GAGTTTGAGGCAATTCAAACCTTCATGACCACCTGCGTCATTGACCTATTTGGACAAATGTGTAAAGGCG
ATCGCGCGCTCCTGCAGGAACATCGCAACCGCCTTAAATCAGGGGTCGAATTTGCCTATCGTCAGTTAGC
CCTGCAAGAGAAACAAGCCAAAGCCAACCAAAAATCTGGAGAACAATCATGAGCATTCTTGAAACCTTAA
AGCCAGAGTTCCACACAGCCTTCCCTCGCCTCGCCTCTGGCAAATATGTCCATTTCTTCATGGTGCGTCA
CAGCCAGTCGTTCCCCGTCTTTCAAACCGATGGCGTTTTGAACACTGCCCGTACTCAGGCTGGGTTAAAT
GCAGGCGATGAAAAATCCAGACAGGCAATCAGTCGCCTGGTCATGTTCAAACGGAAACAGGTGACACCAG
AACGACTCACAGGACGGGAACTGCTGCGATCGCTGGGCATTAACGGAGTAGTTGAAGGGGAAGCCAATTT
CTGTGAATACAACGGCGAAAGATCCTGTAAAAAATGCCCTGATTGCATTCTCTATGGTTTTGCGATTGGG
GACAGTGGCTCGGAACGTTCCAAAGTCTACTCTGATTCAGCCTTTTCCCTGAGTCCTTATGAAGTTTCCC
ATCGCAGTTTTACCTTCAATGCTCCCTTTGAAGGTGGAACCATGAGTGAGAAGGGTGAAATGCGGAGTGC
GATCAACGAACTGGATCATGTTTTGCCGGAAGTTGCTTTTCCTTGCGTTGAAACACTACGTGACCCCACG
CTGGAAGGCTTCATTTATGTAATGGGCAACCTGATCCGGACTCGGCGCTATGGAGCGCAGGAGTCGCGTA
CAGGGACAATGGCGAATCACATTATTGGCGTTACCCTATGTGATGGCGAGATCTTCAGCAATTTGCACTT
TACCCAAGCCCTCTACGATGCCCTGAAGGGTGATTTGAGTGCGCCAATTAGTGATTTATGCAGAGAGGCG
GCGATCGTGGCAGAAAACTTGCTAAATCAGGAACCTGTGCGGAAGATCCAAGTTATTTTTGGAGAGCAGT
TGAACGAACTCCTGGCTGAGGTAGCGGGAATCTGCCAGGATGAAACTCGCTTGCGAAACACTGTGACAGC
CTTGTACCAGCAATCACAAGCCTATGCCGAGACCTATGGTGCTGCTGCTAAGAAAGGCAAAGGCAAATCT
TAAGGTGGCTGCCAATGGTTATTTATCGATGCAATCTCACGTTGCACGACAACGTATTCTTCGCCACTCG
CGAGATGGGGATTCTCTACGAAACAGAGAAGTATCTACACAACTGGGCACTCAGCTTTGCTCTGTTTGAA
GCCACCCACATCCCCAAACCCTATCGCTTGCAGGGTGCGATCGCTCAACGACCCGGTTATCTGGAAGCTG
ACAACGAGCAAAACCTTTTAGTTCTGAATCACGCAGGCATCTATGTTTTCCCTGCTCTACCACTTCAGTG
GTCCTACCAAGTCAATACCTTCAAAGCGGCTCAAGTGCCTTACTATGGCAAATCCAAACAGTTCGGGGAT
AAGGGAGCTGATCGCAACTACCCGATTAACTACGGACGGGCAAAAGAACTGGCAGTTGGCAGCACCTACC
GAACGTATATTCTTGCCCCTGAACCAATCCAGATCCCCCACTGGATACGGTTGGGTAAGTGGGCAGCCAA
GATTCAGGTGGACGCAAGACCCATACCTAACTGTGGAATCCGACAACGGTCAGGAGAATACACCTGCGAC
CATCCACTAAATCCGATCGACCTGTCCGGTTCAACCCGATTGCTGTTATACAACCGCATTGTCATGCCAC
CCGCTAGTCTCGTCAGTCAGTCGCGAGTTTCTGGGGACTACTGGGAAATTTCTAAACCATCCAATTGGAC
TGAATTTCCGGACTGGTCAGACCTGAAAGACATACCCAATCAAGTTTGCTTACCCAGCGGAGTAGCCTAT
GGAGCCAGTACTGCCATTGCCGCATCTTAAGTCCACCGCTCTGCATATCCTGGTAATTCATTTAGGCGTT
GCCGAAAGCGGAGCCTTGCCTGTTGAATCCGGTCGAGCCGTCCATGCTCAAGTTTTGGACTGGTTCCGCA
TGGCGGATCCGGCAATTTCTGAGGCAATTCACAAAAGCCAGGAATCCCCGCTCAGTCTCTCAGGCCTGGT
CGGGAAACGCCGTAAAGTAGGGGTGCGGGCAGGAGATGAATTTTACTTCCGAATTGGGTTGTTAGATGGG
AGTTTGATTGAACCACTGCTGAGTGGTTTGGAGAAGTGGGGCGACAAGCCCTTTTCTCTGGCAAAGTGTC
CCTTTGTTTTCCGCAGTATCAATATGTTGCCAGGAACTGACCCCTGGGTTGGTTCTTCCGATTATGCCTT
GCTTACCCAAACCCCGGCTACTTTGGATAACCTAGCTCTCAAGCTCCTGTCGCCAACAAGCTTCAAGTCG
AATGCCGGGCAAGGAATCCAACCCTTTCCTTTGCCAGAGTCAGTTTTCGGAAATTTACATCGTCGCTGGA
ATGTCTTTGCACCAAAGGAATTGCAGTTTCCAAAAATTCAATGGAGTGGGCTGGTCTCTGATTATGACCT
CAAAACTCAAAAGTTAAGGATGGAAAACTCGGTTGAGATCGGCGCAGTGGGCTGGGTGCGCTATCGGTTT
CCAGATCCAGAACAAGCGAGAATTGCAACCATTCTGGCTCACTTTGCCTTTTTTGCTGGAGTTGGGCGTA
AGACAGCAATGGGGATGGGACAGGTGGTGTTGGACAAAAAAACGTAGCCTAGGCTGCTGCCACCGCTGAG
CAATAACTAGCATAACCCCTTGGGGCCTCTAAACGGGTCTTGAGGGGTTTTTTGCTGAAACCTCAGGCAT
TTGAGAAGCACACGGTCACACTGCTTCCGGTAGTCAATAAACCGGTAAACCAGCAATAGACATAAGCGGC
TATTTAACGACCCTCGGGATCTCGACGCTCTCCCTTATGCGACTCCTGCATTAGGAAATTAATACGACTC
ACTATAGGGGAATTGTGAGCGGATAACAATTCCCCTGTAGAAATAATTTTGTTTAACTTTAATAAGGAGA
TATACCATGCTTGATGAAAAAAGCTTCGACAACTGGTGCCAATCCGTTGGTCTGAGCCAGGCAGCACGTG
AAGTTGTAGAGCGTGTGCGATCCTCTTCACCCTCCCGTCGCGTACAGAGCGGTAGAGGAAACGTCTCCGG
CAATTACCCTAGCCGCAAAATGGGCGTCACAATTCAGTTTGAGTCCCATCGAAATGAGCTTGCCCGCATC
TACGAACTGGAGCATGACCCCGGCGTTCTGGAATATTACGATCAACCTCCCAAAATCGAACTTGATTATT
TGTCAAAAAATGGGAGGCGTGTTCGTACTCAATACACACCTGATTTCTTTGTTATCCGTAATGACTCAGC
AGGTTGGGAGGAGTGTAAAACAGAGGATGACCTTAAGCAATTAGCTGAGGACAGCCCTAACCGTTACCAA
CGAGCTGAGGACAATCGCTGGCGATGTCCACCTGCAGAAGCCTATGCTCTTCCCCTTGAGTTGTATTTTC
AGGTACGGTCTAGTGCTGAAATTAACTGGATTTTCCAGCAAAACTTTGTATGGCTAGAAGACTACCTTGG
TACTGAATCACTTACTATGGATGAGTCGGTTGCAGATGCAATCATAGCCACAGTCAGAGCAAACGAGGGT
ATCACACTACTCGAACTGATTCAACAATTACAAGGCACAGATGCTGATGCTATCTACATCCTGATTGCAA
CCGAACAAATTTATGTTGATTTGATGGCTGAACGGTTAGCGAACAGCGATCGGGCACGGGTATTTTCCAG
TCCAGAAATTGCTCAAGCCTTTCAACTCATTACGCTGGTCGAAGCACCTCTGGCTAACAGTTCTCTCCAT
ATAGTTCAGGTGGGCGTTGGCACAACCATACACTGGGATGGTGAAGTCTGGGAGATTGTTAATACAGGCT
CTACCATGACAGGATTGTTGCGATCGGACGGTAAGTTTATCGAGTTGCCCAATTCTGCAATTGATGAATT
GATTCAGAAGGGCAAGATTCAATCAATTTCAGCACAACAAGCCCCTGATAGCAAAGCAGAAGTTGAAGAA
ATGCTTCGCTGTGCTCGTCCAGCCGACATTAAAGAAGCCAACCGTCGCTACGAAATCATTCAGCCTTACC
TGGAAAAGGATGCACCAGCTTGTCCAACTCGAACAATTCGGCGCTGGCGTAATCAGTATTGGCAGGCAGA
AAAGCTTTACGGGAATGGCTATGTTGGTTTACTACCAAATCATCAGAAGAAAGGGAATTATTTAGTTAAG
GTTAATGAAGTAACTCAAGCTTTTATGCTTGAGTTTATTGAGAAGCATTACGAAAATCTCAAACAGCGTA
GTAAGCTTAGAGTTTATCAGGCTTTTGTGGAGGCATGTGAAAGCCACGAACCGAAACTAAACCCTCCAAG
CCGTACTACATTCACACTAGCGATTCAGAAACGAGCAGGACATCAGCAAACCTTGAAACGTGAAGGACGA
AGAGCTGCCATTCAGAAGGAGGAGTTTTACTGGGAACTGGAGCTAACTACTCCTCGACACGGCGATCGCC
CCTTCGAGATCGTTCATATTGATCACACTCAACTCGATATTGAGCTTATCAGTTCTTTGAACTCCCTGGC
CCAATGCAACCCTACATCTGTTGATGCCACTTACAATTTGGGTCGTCCTTGGGCAACGTTCATGGTTGAT
GCTTACAGCCGCCGTTTGCTAGCAGTTTACATAACCTATGAAGAACCCAGCTATCGTTCCTGCATGATGG
TGCTCCGTATTTGCGTACAGCGATTTAAGCGTTTTCCTCAGACGATCGTGGTAGATAATGGTGCAGAATT
TCACAGCCATTACTTTGAACAACTACTGGCAACATATCAATGCACAAAGAAGCACAGGCCACCTGCAAAA
GCTCGCTTTGGTGCAGTTGTTGAACGATTATTTGGCACTGCAAATAAGCAATTAATTCATGAGTTGCAGG
GAAATACCCAAATTACTCGCAAGCATCGCCAAGTTACTCAATCTGTTCATCCCCAAAAATTGGCTCTTTG
GACGTTAGGCGATCTCTACGAATCACTATGTGAATGGGCTTACAAAGTTTATGCTGACCGCCAGCACCCT
GCGCTAGGGCAAAGCCCTAATGCTGCATTCGCTCAAGGGCTGGCGTTGGGAGGTAGTCGCATCCATCGCC
GAGTAGAGTATGACCAAGTCTTCCGTATCTTGACATTGCCCGCACCGGAAAGAGGACAACGCAAAGTTCA
GCCAGGACAAGGGATAAAACTTAGCAATATCTACTACTGGTCAAATGCCTTTCGAGACCCAGAAATTGAA
CAATCGATGGTTGAAGTTCGTTATGATCCCTTTGATGCCAGCATTGCCTATGCACTGGTGCGAAAACAAT
GGGTCCGGTGTATTTCCTCCTACTATCAACAGTTTCAAAATCGTTCAGAAAAGGAAATTCGTTTAATAAC
TGCTGAGTTGATTAAGCAAAAGCGTGACCAGGGAAGAGATACAAATGTTACGGATAAAGAATTGGCGCAG
TTTTTAAGCTCTACAGAAATGAAAGAAGGCAAATTCTTGGAGCAACGCTTGCGGACTACAGAAAACAGGG
TAGTTATTCAGAATAGTACAGCTACAGAAGACGATCCCCCCATCACTAATTCTCAGAATTCTTACGAGCC
ATCGCTTATGCTGCCAAGTGAGGATGAGTTGGATGATCAGGAAGACTGGTTAAATACCGGCAAAGCTGAG
GCAGAATTAGAATTCTATGGAGAGTACTAGCGATGCAACCTCAAATAAGCTTCCCAAAAGAGTTACTGCT
TCAACCAATTCCTGATCGAATTGCCTATTTCAAAGATTACACAATGGCACATCCGAAGCTTATAGAAGCA
GACCGGAAGTTAATGCATGCTATTCGTGAACCTGGAGGAGCTGCTCTTATCTTTGTCTTTGGTCCTACCG
GAGTTGGAAAGTCTACTCTATTGAAACGAATTACTCAAAAGCTGCTTAAAGAAGCATTGTCTTTGATGGA
GACTGACAAAGGCTATATTCCTATTGCGGGGGTAGAGATAAAAACTCCAGAGGATAGTAACTTTGATTGG
AACGATTTTTATGTTCGTGCTCTTATGGCACTTAATGAGCCAATGATCGAGAAAAAAATCAACCGTACAG
GTGCAAAACTAAAATTACGGTTGGCACTTGAATCTGCCCTTCGTAATCGCCGTCCTGATGCTTTTTACAT
AGACGAAGCTCAAAATTTTGGTAAGGTAGCCAGTGGGCGAAAATTGCAAGATCAAACAGATTGCATTAAA
TCTCTTGCAAATCTCGCTCAAACTCGGTTTATCTTATGTGGGATTTATGAACTTTTACCACTACGAAATC
TAAGTGGGCAGCTATGCCGCCGTAGCCATAGTATTCACTTTCCACGTTATTCGGCAGATTCTGAGCAGGA
TCTAAAGGCCTTTAAAAGTGCGTTATTAACACTACAAAATCAACTCCCTCTTCCCGAACCACCTGATTTA
GTGGCGCATTGGGAATTTTGTTATGAGAGAACTATCGGCTGTATTGGTATTTTGAAAGATTTGCTCCTTC
GGACTCTAAGCGCGATTTTAGTACGGGATGGAGACAAAGTTTTGACATTGAAGCCCAAGGATTTAGAACA
ACGTGCATGGTCTTTAGAAGAATGTTTGGTTATGCTGAGAGAGGCAAAGGAAGGAGAGCAACAACTTACT
GACAAATCGGGCTTACATGAGGAATTACGGACAGCTTTAGGGTTTAATGCAGCTACGTCCAAGCAGTCTG
CCAAATCATCCAAGTCAACATCAAGCAAAAAAGCAGGCAGTGTTGGAAAGCCTTCACCTCGTCGTCGTTC
AGTTGGAATAGATCAAGATGCCAGCTAACGATCTAGAAATCTATGAATCTTGGAATTTAGATCTCCCTTT
ACTACCTAATCGAAGTAGGCTCTACCACTTGAAACCGATTGCAATTGGAGATGCTTACGTTGAAGGATTA
ATCAGCTATGTTTGCCGTTTGGCTGAAGCCCACTGTGTTTCTCCAGGAGTCCTTACTAAACAGGAAATAT
TGCCCAGTCTAAGAAAAGTTTATAATGTGGGTTCAAGAGAAGTTCATGAAGTACGAAGAGATGAAAGTTT
AGTTTCTATTTCCTCCTTTCCTAAGCCAGAAAGCAATAAAAATCCTAATGAACCAGGCTTCTGGGCATGG
CAATATATTGAAGGATTGCAGCCTTTAACTCTTAGAGAAAACCTTGAAGCATTAACTATTCCAAATTGGA
AAAAGCAAATTCCACAGGTGACAGGAATTGAGGTTGCGCGTGAGTTGAGAGCTTGGTGCCCTGAATGCTT
TCAACAATGGCGCAAGACTAATCAGATAATTTATGAACCGATGCTTTGGTCGATCGCTTTAGTTACCGTA
TGTCCTTATCATTACCTTCCGCTACAAACTCGCTGTCCTTATTGTAAAAAAACTCAACGGCCTATCACAG
GAAAAATGCAGGTAGCTCGCTGTTCCGAATGTTTAGAGTGGCTTGGCATTCAACCAAGCGAAGATTCAGA
GTTAGAAATCAAAATTAAATCTGAAGTCGAATGGCACCATTGGGTTGCGGAGAAAGTAATGGAGATTTTG
GTATTTAAAGATTATACTTTAACTGCAAATGCTATAACAATAGCAGCTCCAATTACGAAAGAAAAATATT
TTCAACTAGAATCGAGCTTAATAAATTGTCCAATTAAGTATGCTCAACAGCAGTTCTTAAAGCTCTTCTT
CAATTAAATTTATAAAGGTATGGCTATGGCGACTGAAGTACCTTTTACTTTTAGCACGTGGGATTTATCT
AAACCCCTTACCCCAGCTCGTAGTTCTCTCTTTAGCTTGAAACCGATTGGGGTTGGAACGGCTGCAGTAG
AAAGCCTCACTGGATATATTGCACGTTTGGCTGAAGCTCACTGTATCTGGCCAGGAGATCTTCTTGCAGC
TGAATTTAGTTCTTCATATTCCTATTCTTACCTGCATAGCATGAGGGGCCGTATTGCTGCTTTGAATGGT
AATAGCCAAATGGCTCAGGATGCTGTACTTAAGCTTCAAGAGCTTACCTTACAGGAGAATTTATCCGCTT
TAACAATGTTAGGCTGGGCTAATATTTTACCCGCAAAAGGGTTGTTAAATCGGACTCGAACTTGGTGTCC
GGTTTGTTTTGAGGCGTGGCGTTTCATCAAAAGTCCTATATATGAGCCTCTATTATGGTATTTAACCTCG
GTCAAATATTGTCCAATTCATCAGCAACGCCTTTTATCTCAATGTCCATTCTGCGGGTGCCAGCAGCCTC
CTCTAGACTGGAAAACTCGGCCGGGCTATTGTTCAAGGTGCCAGGTGTGGCTGGGTTCACCACCAGGTGT
AACTTCCAGTAATTCGCTTTCTAATACAGAAATAAGGTGGGAGAGTTGGGTTGCCCAGAGCTGCGGAAAT
TTGTTAGCCTATAGTCCTCGTTTACACAAGATATCCGTTAGCGTTCAGGTCGCAGCATCCCTTTCTAAAT
GTATCAACCTTTATGCAGAGGGCAATATTGCGGAGTTTGCCCGTCAAATGAGCTTGCCAAAAACTTCTGT
TTGGCTGTGGCAGTCTGGTCAGGTACTCCCCGAGTTATCCAGGCTTTTAAGCATCTGCTATCACTTCAAT
CTGTCGCTCTTAGACTTTCTAATTAATACACCAGTTCTTAAGATAAGGAGAGACTTAATTCCAGAAAAGA
GAACTAATGAGTTTCGCCAGCCTCGAAGAGATCCCTCAACCATATCTCAATTGCAACCTATTCTGGGATT
AATTCTTTTCGAGCAGCCACCTCCCTCTTTAGCAGCAGTAGCGTGTCGCTTAGGTTGTAGCTCAAGATCC
CTGCGCCATAATTTTCCTGATCTCTGTGGCTCTATTTCTGCACGTTACCTTCAACACCGTGATGAAGTTT
ATAAAGAAAAATTGAATCAATTCTGTCAAGACTTGCGCCAAGTTGTACTTCAACTTTATTCGGCAGGCAT
TGATCCGACTCGGAGCCAAGTTGCTCGCCGTCTGAGGAAACCCGCTTATTTTAGAGAACCCGAAGTCGAG
GCAATGCTTGAGTCTGTTCGACGAGAATTAGGCTTGCACAGCAATTCTCAGCATGAGACTAATTCTCACA
AAAACGCCCAGTTTTAACTTAAGTCGAACAGAAAGTAATCGTATTGTACACGGCCGCATAATCGAAATTA
ATACGACTCACTATAGGGGAATTGTGAGCGGATAACAATTCCCCATCTTAGTATATTAGTTAAGTATAAG
AAGGAGATATACATATGGCAGATCTCAATTGGATATCGGCCGGCCACGCGATCGCTGACGTCGGTACCCT
CGAGTCTGGTAAAGAAACCGCTGCTGCGAAATTTGAACGCCAGCACATGGACTCGTCTACTAGCGCAGCT
TAATTAACCTAGGCTGCTGCCACCGCTGAGCAATAACTAGCATAACCCCTTGGGGCCTCTAAACGGGTCT
TGAGGGGTTTTTTGCTGAAACCTCAGGCATTTGAGAAGCACACGGTCACACTGCTTCCGGTAGTGCCCTG
AACCGACGACCGGGTCATCGTGGCCGGATCTTGCGGCCCCTCGGCTTGAACGAATTGTTAGACATTATTT
GCCGACTACCTTGGTGATCTCGCCTTTCACGTAGTGGACAAATTCTTCCAACTGATCTGCGCGCGAGGCC
AAGCGATCTTCTTCTTGTCCAAGATAAGCCTGTCTAGCTTCAAGTATGACGGGCTGATACTGGGCCGGCA
GGCGCTCCATTGCCCAGTCGGCAGCGACATCCTTCGGCGCGATTTTGCCGGTTACTGCGCTGTACCAAAT
GCGGGACAACGTAAGCACTACATTTCGCTCATCGCCAGCCCAGTCGGGCGGCGAGTTCCATAGCGTTAAG
GTTTCATTTAGCGCCTCAAATAGATCCTGTTCAGGAACCGGATCAAAGAGTTCCTCCGCCGCTGGACCTA
CCAAGGCAACGCTATGTTCTCTTGCTTTTGTCAGCAAGATAGCCAGATCAATGTCGATCGTGGCTGGCTC
GAAGATACCTGCAAGAATGTCATTGCGCTGCCATTCTCCAAATTGCAGTTCGCGCTTAGCTGGATAACGC
CACGGAATGATGTCGTCGTGCACAACAATGGTGACTTCTACAGCGCGGAGAATCTCGCTCTCTCCAGGGG
AAGCCGAAGTTTCCAAAAGGTCGTTGATCAAAGCTCGCCGCGTTGTTTCATCAAGCCTTACGGTCACCGT
AACCAGCAAATCAATATCACTGTGTGGCTTCAGGCCGCCATCCACTGCGGAGCCGTACAAATGTACGGCC
AGCAACGTCGGTTCGAGATGGCGCTCGATGACGCCAACTACCTCTGATAGTTGAGTCGATACTTCGGCGA
TCACCGCTTCCCTCATACTCTTCCTTTTTCAATATTATTGAAGCATTTATCAGGGTTATTGTCTCATGAG
CGGATACATATTTGAATGTATTTAGAAAAATAAACAAATAGCTAGCTCACTCGGTCGCTACGCTCCGGGC
GTGAGACTGCGGCGGGCGCTGCGGACACATACAAAGTTACCCACAGATTCCGTGGATAAGCAGGGGACTA
ACATGTGAGGCAAAACAGCAGGGCCGCGCCGGTGGCGTTTTTCCATAGGCTCCGCCCTCCTGCCAGAGTT
CACATAAACAGACGCTTTTCCGGTGCATCTGTGGGAGCCGTGAGGCTCAACCATGAATCTGACAGTACGG
GCGAAACCCGACAGGACTTAAAGATCCCCACCGTTTCCGGCGGGTCGCTCCCTCTTGCGCTCTCCTGTTC
CGACCCTGCCGTTTACCGGATACCTGTTCCGCCTTTCTCCCTTACGGGAAGTGTGGCGCTTTCTCATAGC
TCACACACTGGTATCTCGGCTCGGTGTAGGTCGTTCGCTCCAAGCTGGGCTGTAAGCAAGAACTCCCCGT
TCAGCCCGACTGCTGCGCCTTATCCGGTAACTGTTCACTTGAGTCCAACCCGGAAAAGCACGGTAAAACG
CCACTGGCAGCAGCCATTGGTAACTGGGAGTTCGCAGAGGATTTGTTTAGCTAAACACGCGGTTGCTCTT
GAAGTGTGCGCCAAAGTCCGGCTACACTGGAAGGACAGATTTGGTTGCTGTGCTCTGCGAAAGCCAGTTA
CCACGGTTAAGCAGTTCCCCAACTGACTTAACCTTCGATCAAACCACCTCCCCAGGTGGTTTTTTCGTTT
ACAGGGCAAAAGATTACGCGCAGAAAAAAAGGATCTCAAGAAGATCCTTTGATCTTTTCTACTGAACCGC
TCTAGATTTCAGTGCAATTTATCTCTTCAAATGTAGCACCTGAAGTCAGCCCCATACGATATAAGTTGTA
ATTCTCATGTTAGTCATGCCCCGCGCCCACCGGAAGGAGCTGACTGGGTTGAAGGCTCTCAAGGGCATCG
GTCGAGATCCCGGTGCCTAATGAGTGAGCTAACTTACATTAATTGCGTTGCGCTCACTGCCCGCTTTCCA
GTCGGGAAACCTGTCGTGCCAGCTGCATTAATGAATCGGCCAACGCGCGGGGAGAGGCGGTTTGCGTATT
GGGCGCCAGGGTGGTTTTTCTTTTCACCAGTGAGACGGGCAACAGCTGATTGCCCTTCACCGCCTGGCCC
TGAGAGAGTTGCAGCAAGCGGTCCACGCTGGTTTGCCCCAGCAGGCGAAAATCCTGTTTGATGGTGGTTA
ACGGCGGGATATAACATGAGCTGTCTTCGGTATCGTCGTATCCCACTACCGAGATGTCCGCACCAACGCG
CAGCCCGGACTCGGTAATGGCGCGCATTGCGCCCAGCGCCATCTGATCGTTGGCAACCAGCATCGCAGTG
GGAACGATGCCCTCATTCAGCATTTGCATGGTTTGTTGAAAACCGGACATGGCACTCCAGTCGCCTTCCC
GTTCCGCTATCGGCTGAATTTGATTGCGAGTGAGATATTTATGCCAGCCAGCCAGACGCAGACGCGCCGA
GACAGAACTTAATGGGCCCGCTAACAGCGCGATTTGCTGGTGACCCAATGCGACCAGATGCTCCACGCCC
AGTCGCGTACCGTCTTCATGGGAGAAAATAATACTGTTGATGGGTGTCTGGTCAGAGACATCAAGAAATA
ACGCCGGAACATTAGTGCAGGCAGCTTCCACAGCAATGGCATCCTGGTCATCCAGCGGATAGTTAATGAT
CAGCCCACTGACGCGTTGCGCGAGAAGATTGTGCACCGCCGCTTTACAGGCTTCGACGCCGCTTCGTTCT
ACCATCGACACCACCACGCTGGCACCCAGTTGATCGGCGCGAGATTTAATCGCCGCGACAATTTGCGACG
GCGCGTGCAGGGCCAGACTGGAGGTGGCAACGCCAATCAGCAACGACTGTTTGCCCGCCAGTTGTTGTGC
CACGCGGTTGGGAATGTAATTCAGCTCCGCCATCGCCGCTTCCACTTTTTCCCGCGTTTTCGCAGAAACG
TGGCTGGCCTGGTTCACCACGCGGGAAACGGTCTGATAAGAGACACCGGCATACTCTGCGACATCGTATA
ACGTTACTGGTTTCACATTCACCACCCTGAATTGACTCTCTTCCGGGCGCTATCATGCCATACCGCGAAA
GGTTTTGCGCCATTCGATGGTGTCCGGGATCTCGACGCTCTCCCTTATGCGACTCCTGCATTAGGAAATT
AATACGACTCACTATA
Features (pLannotate 1.2.2; 24 found; start..end, strand, type, name):
      3..27      +  protein_bind   lac operator: The lac repressor binds to the lac operator to inhibit transcription in E. coli. This inhibition can be relieved by adding lactose or isopropyl-β-D-thiogalactopyranoside (IPTG). lac repressor encoded by lacI
     42..64      +  RBS            RBS: efficient ribosome binding site from bacteriophage T7 gene 10 (Olins and Rangwala, 1989)
    290..308     +  promoter       T7 promoter: promoter for bacteriophage T7 RNA polymerase
    309..333     +  protein_bind   lac operator: The lac repressor binds to the lac operator to inhibit transcription in E. coli. This inhibition can be relieved by adding lactose or isopropyl-β-D-thiogalactopyranoside (IPTG). lac repressor encoded by lacI
   5932..5949    +  CDS            SET1 (fragment): solubility-enhancement tag derived from T7 phage gene 10B
   5957..6004    +  terminator     T7 terminator: transcription terminator for bacteriophage T7 RNA polymerase
   6112..6147    -  CDS            TcR (fragment): tetracycline efflux protein; tet; confers resistance to tetracycline
   6150..6168    +  promoter       T7 promoter: promoter for bacteriophage T7 RNA polymerase
   6169..6193    +  protein_bind   lac operator: The lac repressor binds to the lac operator to inhibit transcription in E. coli. This inhibition can be relieved by adding lactose or isopropyl-β-D-thiogalactopyranoside (IPTG). lac repressor encoded by lacI
   6208..6230    +  RBS            RBS: efficient ribosome binding site from bacteriophage T7 gene 10 (Olins and Rangwala, 1989)
  12459..12477   +  promoter       T7 promoter: promoter for bacteriophage T7 RNA polymerase
  12478..12502   +  protein_bind   lac operator: The lac repressor binds to the lac operator to inhibit transcription in E. coli. This inhibition can be relieved by adding lactose or isopropyl-β-D-thiogalactopyranoside (IPTG). lac repressor encoded by lacI
  12611..12652   +  CDS            S-Tag (fragment): affinity and epitope tag derived from pancreatic ribonuclease A
  12682..12699   +  CDS            SET1 (fragment): solubility-enhancement tag derived from T7 phage gene 10B
  12707..12754   +  terminator     T7 terminator: transcription terminator for bacteriophage T7 RNA polymerase
  12875..13666   -  CDS            SmR: aminoglycoside adenylyltransferase (Murphy, 1985); aadA; confers resistance to spectinomycin and streptomycin
  13667..13758   -  promoter       AmpR promoter: bla
  13806..14544   -  rep_origin     CloDF13 ori: Plasmids containing the CloDF13 (CDF) origin of replication can be propagated in E. coli cells that contain additional plasmids with compatible origins.
  14641..14705   -  CDS            TcR (fragment): tetracycline efflux protein; tet; confers resistance to tetracycline
  14720..14741   -  protein_bind   CAP binding site: CAP binding activates transcription in the presence of cAMP. E. coli catabolite activator protein
  14754..15836   -  CDS            lacI: lac repressor; lacI; The lac repressor binds to the lac operator to inhibit transcription in E. coli. This inhibition can be relieved by adding lactose or isopropyl-β-D-thiogalactopyranoside (IPTG).
  15837..15914   -  promoter       lacI promoter: lacI
  15922..15957   -  CDS            TcR (fragment): tetracycline efflux protein; tet; confers resistance to tetracycline
  15960..2       +  promoter       T7 promoter (across the origin): promoter for bacteriophage T7 RNA polymerase
