[The description below was written by a language model from this plasmid's Addgene catalogue record and pLannotate feature annotations shown in this document.]
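Description:
pMSIP116: pHelper(CyCAST)_PSP1 is a bacterial expression helper plasmid of about 16 kb, built by Gibson assembly on the pCDFDuet-1 backbone. It supplies the components of a CRISPR-associated transposon (CAST) system from Cyanothece sp. PCC 7425, together with a crRNA directed at the CyPSP1 target site. It replicates in E. coli from the CloDF13 origin, which gives a low copy number and is compatible with plasmids carrying other origins. This fits the "helper" role, in which it would normally be paired with separate donor and target plasmids, although the record does not name those partners. Selection is by spectinomycin through the aadA (SmR) gene, which is driven by the AmpR promoter.

The annotation shows four T7 promoter/lac operator units, two of which are followed by the T7 gene 10 ribosome binding site, and two T7 terminators. A backbone lacI gene with its own promoter provides the repressor. Transcription therefore requires T7 RNA polymerase in the host and is induced with IPTG, consistent with the stated inducible expression. Two long unannotated stretches of roughly 5.6 and 6.2 kb lie downstream of these promoters and presumably hold the CyCAST protein-coding genes. The short region after the last T7 promoter may carry the crRNA, but the automated annotation identifies none of these elements, and the record does not list the individual genes. The small S-Tag, SET1 and TcR fragment hits appear to be vector remnants or spurious matches rather than functional fusions. The plasmid comes from a study of the modularity and diversity of target selectors in Tn7-like transposons and is suited to RNA-guided transposition assays in E. coli.
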