Addgene plasmid #200840: pMSIP116: pHelper(CyCAST)_PSP1
Purpose: Inducible expression of CyCAST proteins with crRNA targeting CyPSP1.
Depositing lab: Feng Zhang. Depositing organization: Broad Institute. Publication: Modularity and diversity of target selectors in Tn7 transposons. Faure G, Saito M, Benler S, Peng I, Wolf YI, Strecker J, Altae-Tran H, Neumann E, Li D, Makarova KS, Macrae RK, Koonin EV, Zhang F. Mol Cell. 2023 Jun 15;83(12):2122-2136.e10. doi: 10.1016/j.molcel.2023.05.013. Epub 2023 Jun 1. PubMed 37267947.
Backbone
  Vector backbone: pCDFDuet-1
  Vector type: Bacterial Expression
Growth in bacteria
  Bacterial resistance: Spectinomycin, 50 μg/mL
  Growth temperature: 37°C
  Growth strain: NEB Stable
  Copy number: Low Copy
Gene/Insert
  Gene/Insert name: CyCAST
  Species: Cyanothece sp. PCC 7425
  Cloning method: Gibson Cloning
Terms and licenses: Academic/Nonprofit Terms; Industry Terms: Not Available to Industry
How to cite: pMSIP116: pHelper(CyCAST)_PSP1 was a gift from Feng Zhang (Addgene plasmid # 200840 ; http://n2t.net/addgene:200840 ; RRID:Addgene_200840)
